Addgene plasmid #42915: PCx34.7IL-pET42
Depositing lab: John O'Brien. Depositing organization: University of Texas Health Science Center at Houston. Publication: Calcium-dependent binding of calmodulin to neuronal gap junction proteins. Burr GS, Mitchell CK, Keflemariam YJ, Heidelberger R, O'Brien J. Biochem Biophys Res Commun. 2005 Oct 7;335(4):1191-8. 10.1016/j.bbrc.2005.08.007 PubMed 16112650.
Backbone
  Vector backbone: pET42c
  Backbone manufacturer: Novagen
  Backbone size w/o insert (bp): 5930
  Total vector size (bp): 6168
  Vector type: Bacterial Expression
Growth in bacteria
  Bacterial resistance: Kanamycin, 50 μg/mL
  Growth temperature: 37°C
  Growth strain: DH5alpha
  Growth instructions: Requires a DE3 strain for expression of protein.
  Copy number: High Copy
Gene/Insert
  Gene/Insert name: Connexin 34.7 cytoplasmic loop (alt name: Cx34.7)
  Species: Perch (Morone americana)
  Insert size (bp): 243
  Mutation: cytoplasmic loop is aa 102-179
  GenBank ID: AF059184
  Promoter: T7
  Tag / fusion protein: GST (N terminal on backbone); 6x His (N terminal on backbone); S-tag (N terminal on backbone)
  Cloning method: Restriction Enzyme; 5′ cloning site EcoRV (destroyed during cloning); 3′ cloning site BamHI (not destroyed)
  Sequencing primers: 5′ S-tag; 3′ T7 terminator
Terms and licenses: Academic/Nonprofit Terms; Industry Terms: Not Available to Industry
Depositor comments: Original cDNA clone is from O'Brien, J., Bruzzone, R., White, T.W., Al-Ubaidi, M.R., and Ripps, H. (1998). Cloning and expression of two related connexins from the perch retina define a distinct subgroup of the connexin family. J Neurosci 18, 7625-7637.
How to cite: PCx34.7IL-pET42 was a gift from John O'Brien (Addgene plasmid # 42915 ; http://n2t.net/addgene:42915 ; RRID:Addgene_42915)
