[The description below was written by a language model from this plasmid's Addgene catalogue record and pLannotate feature annotations shown in this document.]
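Description:
PCx34.7IL-pET42 is a bacterial expression plasmid built on the Novagen pET42c backbone (6,168 bp in total) for producing a recombinant fragment of connexin 34.7, a neuronal gap junction protein cloned from the retina of the perch Morone americana. The 243 bp insert encodes the cytoplasmic (intracellular) loop of the connexin, residues 102–179. It was placed between the vector's EcoRV site, which was destroyed in cloning, and its BamHI site, which was retained. The plasmid carries a ColE1/pBR322-type origin with the bom and rop elements, an f1 phage origin, and a kanamycin resistance gene (aminoglycoside phosphotransferase) for selection. The catalogue lists it as high copy.

Expression is driven by a T7 promoter followed by a lac operator and the T7 gene 10 ribosome binding site, and transcription ends at the T7 terminator. The backbone-encoded lacI gene supplies repressor, so transcription stays off until IPTG is added. The host must be a DE3 strain that provides T7 RNA polymerase, whereas a cloning strain such as DH5alpha serves only for propagation. The connexin loop is fused downstream of three N-terminal tags from the vector: Schistosoma japonicum glutathione S-transferase, a 6xHis tag and an S-tag, which allow affinity purification and detection. The feature table also shows a second polyhistidine stretch downstream of the cloning region, but the record does not say whether it is in frame with the insert. The associated publication concerns calcium-dependent calmodulin binding to neuronal gap junction proteins, which suggests the purified GST fusion was used as a substrate in protein-binding assays.
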