Features (pLannotate 1.2.2; 21 found; start..end, strand, type, name):
     12..467     +  rep_origin     f1 ori (sequence partly withheld): f1 bacteriophage origin of replication; arrow indicates direction of (+) strand synthesis
    494..551     +  promoter       AmpR promoter (fragment): bla
    560..1375    -  CDS            KanR: aminoglycoside phosphotransferase; aph(3')-Ia; confers resistance to kanamycin in bacteria or G418 (Geneticin®) in eukaryotes
   1497..2085    +  rep_origin     ori: high-copy-number ColE1/pMB1/pBR322/pUC origin of replication
   2271..2413    -  misc_feature   bom: basis of mobility region from pBR322
   2515..2706    -  CDS            rop: Rop protein, which maintains plasmids at low copy number; rop
   2723..3103    +  CDS            YPB1_ECOLX: Protein predicted: Swiss-Prot protein existence level 4. From Escherichia coli.
   3165..3229    -  CDS            TcR (fragment): tetracycline efflux protein; tet; confers resistance to tetracycline
   3244..3265    -  protein_bind   CAP binding site: CAP binding activates transcription in the presence of cAMP. E. coli catabolite activator protein
   3278..4360    -  CDS            lacI: lac repressor; lacI; The lac repressor binds to the lac operator to inhibit transcription in E. coli. This inhibition can be relieved by adding lactose or isopropyl-β-D-thiogalactopyranoside (IPTG).
   4361..4438    -  promoter       lacI promoter: lacI
   4446..4725    -  CDS            TcR (fragment): tetracycline efflux protein; tet; confers resistance to tetracycline
   4751..4769    +  promoter       T7 promoter: promoter for bacteriophage T7 RNA polymerase
   4770..4794    +  protein_bind   lac operator: The lac repressor binds to the lac operator to inhibit transcription in E. coli. This inhibition can be relieved by adding lactose or isopropyl-β-D-thiogalactopyranoside (IPTG). lac repressor encoded by lacI
   4809..4831    +  RBS            RBS: efficient ribosome binding site from bacteriophage T7 gene 10 (Olins and Rangwala, 1989)
   4839..5492    +  CDS            GST26_SCHJA: Experimental evidence at protein level: Swiss-Prot protein existence level 1. GST isoenzymes appear to play a central role in the parasite detoxification system. Other functions are also suspected including a role in increasing the solubility of haematin in the parasite gut. From Schistosoma japonicum (Blood fluke).
   5520..5537    +  CDS            7xHis (fragment): 6xHis affinity tag
   5580..5624    +  CDS            S-Tag: affinity and epitope tag derived from pancreatic ribonuclease A
   5996..6019    +  CDS            9xHis (fragment): 9xHis affinity tag
   6045..6088    +  CDS            SET1 (fragment): solubility-enhancement tag derived from T7 phage gene 10B
   6096..6143    +  terminator     T7 terminator: transcription terminator for bacteriophage T7 RNA polymerase
>Addgene plasmid #42915 | PCx34.7IL-pET42 | depositor full sequence | sequence record 58071 | PCx34.7IL-pET42 sequence 6168 bps
TGGCGAATGGG
[124 nt withheld, positions 12-135]
C
[91 nt withheld, positions 137-227]
A
[49 nt withheld, positions 229-277]
CCTTTGACGTTGGAGTCCACGTTCTTT
[37 nt withheld, positions 305-341]
ACCCTATCTCGGTCTATTCTTTTGATTTATAAGGGATTTTGCCGATTTCGGCCTATTGGTTAAAAAATGA
GCTGATTTAACAAAAATTTAACGCGAATTTTAACAAAATATTAACGTTTACAATTTCAGGTGGCACTTTT
CGGGGAAATGTGCGCGGAACCCCTATTTGTTTATTTTTCTAAATACATTCAAATATGTATCCGCTCATGA
ATTAATTCTTAGAAAAACTCATCGAGCATCAAATGAAACTGCAATTTATTCATATCAGGATTATCAATAC
CATATTTTTGAAAAAGCCGTTTCTGTAATGAAGGAGAAAACTCACCGAGGCAGTTCCATAGGATGGCAAG
ATCCTGGTATCGGTCTGCGATTCCGACTCGTCCAACATCAATACAACCTATTAATTTCCCCTCGTCAAAA
ATAAGGTTATCAAGTGAGAAATCACCATGAGTGACGACTGAATCCGGTGAGAATGGCAAAAGTTTATGCA
TTTCTTTCCAGACTTGTTCAACAGGCCAGCCATTACGCTCGTCATCAAAATCACTCGCATCAACCAAACC
GTTATTCATTCGTGATTGCGCCTGAGCGAGACGAAATACGCGATCGCTGTTAAAAGGACAATTACAAACA
GGAATCGAATGCAACCGGCGCAGGAACACTGCCAGCGCATCAACAATATTTTCACCTGAATCAGGATATT
CTTCTAATACCTGGAATGCTGTTTTCCCGGGGATCGCAGTGGTGAGTAACCATGCATCATCAGGAGTACG
GATAAAATGCTTGATGGTCGGAAGAGGCATAAATTCCGTCAGCCAGTTTAGTCTGACCATCTCATCTGTA
ACATCATTGGCAACGCTACCTTTGCCATGTTTCAGAAACAACTCTGGCGCATCGGGCTTCCCATACAATC
GATAGATTGTCGCACCTGATTGCCCGACATTATCGCGAGCCCATTTATACCCATATAAATCAGCATCCAT
GTTGGAATTTAATCGCGGCCTAGAGCAAGACGTTTCCCGTTGAATATGGCTCATAACACCCCTTGTATTA
CTGTTTATGTAAGCAGACAGTTTTATTGTTCATGACCAAAATCCCTTAACGTGAGTTTTCGTTCCACTGA
GCGTCAGACCCCGTAGAAAAGATCAAAGGATCTTCTTGAGATCCTTTTTTTCTGCGCGTAATCTGCTGCT
TGCAAACAAAAAAACCACCGCTACCAGCGGTGGTTTGTTTGCCGGATCAAGAGCTACCAACTCTTTTTCC
GAAGGTAACTGGCTTCAGCAGAGCGCAGATACCAAATACTGTCCTTCTAGTGTAGCCGTAGTTAGGCCAC
CACTTCAAGAACTCTGTAGCACCGCCTACATACCTCGCTCTGCTAATCCTGTTACCAGTGGCTGCTGCCA
GTGGCGATAAGTCGTGTCTTACCGGGTTGGACTCAAGACGATAGTTACCGGATAAGGCGCAGCGGTCGGG
CTGAACGGGGGGTTCGTGCACACAGCCCAGCTTGGAGCGAACGACCTACACCGAACTGAGATACCTACAG
CGTGAGCTATGAGAAAGCGCCACGCTTCCCGAAGGGAGAAAGGCGGACAGGTATCCGGTAAGCGGCAGGG
TCGGAACAGGAGAGCGCACGAGGGAGCTTCCAGGGGGAAACGCCTGGTATCTTTATAGTCCTGTCGGGTT
TCGCCACCTCTGACTTGAGCGTCGATTTTTGTGATGCTCGTCAGGGGGGCGGAGCCTATGGAAAAACGCC
AGCAACGCGGCCTTTTTACGGTTCCTGGCCTTTTGCTGGCCTTTTGCTCACATGTTCTTTCCTGCGTTAT
CCCCTGATTCTGTGGATAACCGTATTACCGCCTTTGAGTGAGCTGATACCGCTCGCCGCAGCCGAACGAC
CGAGCGCAGCGAGTCAGTGAGCGAGGAAGCGGAAGAGCGCCTGATGCGGTATTTTCTCCTTACGCATCTG
TGCGGTATTTCACACCGCATATATGGTGCACTCTCAGTACAATCTGCTCTGATGCCGCATAGTTAAGCCA
GTATACACTCCGCTATCGCTACGTGACTGGGTCATGGCTGCGCCCCGACACCCGCCAACACCCGCTGACG
CGCCCTGACGGGCTTGTCTGCTCCCGGCATCCGCTTACAGACAAGCTGTGACCGTCTCCGGGAGCTGCAT
GTGTCAGAGGTTTTCACCGTCATCACCGAAACGCGCGAGGCAGCTGCGGTAAAGCTCATCAGCGTGGTCG
TGAAGCGATTCACAGATGTCTGCCTGTTCATCCGCGTCCAGCTCGTTGAGTTTCTCCAGAAGCGTTAATG
TCTGGCTTCTGATAAAGCGGGCCATGTTAAGGGCGGTTTTTTCCTGTTTGGTCACTGATGCCTCCGTGTA
AGGGGGATTTCTGTTCATGGGGGTAATGATACCGATGAAACGAGAGAGGATGCTCACGATACGGGTTACT
GATGATGAACATGCCCGGTTACTGGAACGTTGTGAGGGTAAACAACTGGCGGTATGGATGCGGCGGGACC
AGAGAAAAATCACTCAGGGTCAATGCCAGCGCTTCGTTAATACAGATGTAGGTGTTCCACAGGGTAGCCA
GCAGCATCCTGCGATGCAGATCCGGAACATAATGGTGCAGGGCGCTGACTTCCGCGTTTCCAGACTTTAC
GAAACACGGAAACCGAAGACCATTCATGTTGTTGCTCAGGTCGCAGACGTTTTGCAGCAGCAGTCGCTTC
ACGTTCGCTCGCGTATCGGTGATTCATTCTGCTAACCAGTAAGGCAACCCCGCCAGCCTAGCCGGGTCCT
CAACGACAGGAGCACGATCATGCTAGTCATGCCCCGCGCCCACCGGAAGGAGCTGACTGGGTTGAAGGCT
CTCAAGGGCATCGGTCGAGATCCCGGTGCCTAATGAGTGAGCTAACTTACATTAATTGCGTTGCGCTCAC
TGCCCGCTTTCCAGTCGGGAAACCTGTCGTGCCAGCTGCATTAATGAATCGGCCAACGCGCGGGGAGAGG
CGGTTTGCGTATTGGGCGCCAGGGTGGTTTTTCTTTTCACCAGTGAGACGGGCAACAGCTGATTGCCCTT
CACCGCCTGGCCCTGAGAGAGTTGCAGCAAGCGGTCCACGCTGGTTTGCCCCAGCAGGCGAAAATCCTGT
TTGATGGTGGTTAACGGCGGGATATAACATGAGCTGTCTTCGGTATCGTCGTATCCCACTACCGAGATGT
CCGCACCAACGCGCAGCCCGGACTCGGTAATGGCGCGCATTGCGCCCAGCGCCATCTGATCGTTGGCAAC
CAGCATCGCAGTGGGAACGATGCCCTCATTCAGCATTTGCATGGTTTGTTGAAAACCGGACATGGCACTC
CAGTCGCCTTCCCGTTCCGCTATCGGCTGAATTTGATTGCGAGTGAGATATTTATGCCAGCCAGCCAGAC
GCAGACGCGCCGAGACAGAACTTAATGGGCCCGCTAACAGCGCGATTTGCTGGTGACCCAATGCGACCAG
ATGCTCCACGCCCAGTCGCGTACCGTCTTCATGGGAGAAAATAATACTGTTGATGGGTGTCTGGTCAGAG
ACATCAAGAAATAACGCCGGAACATTAGTGCAGGCAGCTTCCACAGCAATGGCATCCTGGTCATCCAGCG
GATAGTTAATGATCAGCCCACTGACGCGTTGCGCGAGAAGATTGTGCACCGCCGCTTTACAGGCTTCGAC
GCCGCTTCGTTCTACCATCGACACCACCACGCTGGCACCCAGTTGATCGGCGCGAGATTTAATCGCCGCG
ACAATTTGCGACGGCGCGTGCAGGGCCAGACTGGAGGTGGCAACGCCAATCAGCAACGACTGTTTGCCCG
CCAGTTGTTGTGCCACGCGGTTGGGAATGTAATTCAGCTCCGCCATCGCCGCTTCCACTTTTTCCCGCGT
TTTCGCAGAAACGTGGCTGGCCTGGTTCACCACGCGGGAAACGGTCTGATAAGAGACACCGGCATACTCT
GCGACATCGTATAACGTTACTGGTTTCACATTCACCACCCTGAATTGACTCTCTTCCGGGCGCTATCATG
CCATACCGCGAAAGGTTTTGCGCCATTCGATGGTGTCCGGGATCTCGACGCTCTCCCTTATGCGACTCCT
GCATTAGGAAGCAGCCCAGTAGTAGGTTGAGGCCGTTGAGCACCGCCGCCGCAAGGAATGGTGCATGCAA
GGAGATGGCGCCCAACAGTCCCCCGGCCACGGGGCCTGCCACCATACCCACGCCGAAACAAGCGCTCATG
AGCCCGAAGTGGCGAGCCCGATCTTCCCCATCGGTGATGTCGGCGATATAGGCGCCAGCAACCGCACCTG
TGGCGCCGGTGATGCCGGCCACGATGCGTCCGGCGTAGAGGATCGAGATCGATCTCGATCCCGCGAAATT
AATACGACTCACTATAGGGGAATTGTGAGCGGATAACAATTCCCCTCTAGAAATAATTTTGTTTAACTTT
AAGAAGGAGATATACATATGTCCCCTATACTAGGTTATTGGAAAATTAAGGGCCTTGTGCAACCCACTCG
ACTTCTTTTGGAATATCTTGAAGAAAAATATGAAGAGCATTTGTATGAGCGCGATGAAGGTGATAAATGG
CGAAACAAAAAGTTTGAATTGGGTTTGGAGTTTCCCAATCTTCCTTATTATATTGATGGTGATGTTAAAT
TAACACAGTCTATGGCCATCATACGTTATATAGCTGACAAGCACAACATGTTGGGTGGTTGTCCAAAAGA
GCGTGCAGAGATTTCAATGCTTGAAGGAGCGGTTTTGGATATTAGATACGGTGTTTCGAGAATTGCATAT
AGTAAAGACTTTGAAACTCTCAAAGTTGATTTTCTTAGCAAGCTACCTGAAATGCTGAAAATGTTCGAAG
ATCGTTTATGTCATAAAACATATTTAAATGGTGATCATGTAACCCATCCTGACTTCATGTTGTATGACGC
TCTTGATGTTGTTTTATACATGGACCCAATGTGCCTGGATGCGTTCCCAAAATTAGTTTGTTTTAAAAAA
CGTATTGAAGCTATCCCACAAATTGATAAGTACTTGAAATCCAGCAAGTATATAGCATGGCCTTTGCAGG
GCTGGCAAGCCACGTTTGGTGGTGGCGACCATCCTCCAAAATCGGATGGTTCAACTAGTGGTTCTGGTCA
TCACCATCACCATCACTCCGCGGGTCTGGTGCCACGCGGTAGTACTGCAATTGGTATGAAAGAAACCGCT
GCTGCTAAATTCGAACGCCAGCACATGGACAGCCCAGATCTGGGTACCGGTGGTGGCTCCGGTATTGAGG
GACGCGGGTCCATGGCGATTATGGCCAAGCAGAAAGACCGGCGTTACTCCTTTCTCTATCCCATAATGGA
GAGGGACTACGGGGGAAGGGACGGGGCTCGAAAGCTCCGCAACATTAATGGAATTTTAGTTCAACATGGT
GGTGATGGCGGAGGAGGGAAGGAAGAACCAGACTGCCTGGAGGTGAAGGAGATCCCCAACGCCCCGCGGG
GCCTCACCCACGGGAAGAGCTCCAAGGTTCGCCGGCAAGAAGGGATCTAACGGATCCGAATTCTGTACAG
GCCTTGGCGCGCCTGCAGGCGAGCTCCGTCGACAAGCTTGCGGCCGCACTCGAGCACCACCACCACCACC
ACCACCACTAATTGATTAATACCTAGGCTGCTAAACAAAGCCCGAAAGGAAGCTGAGTTGGCTGCTGCCA
CCGCTGAGCAATAACTAGCATAACCCCTTGGGGCCTCTAAACGGGTCTTGAGGGGTTTTTTGCTGAAAGG
AGGAACTATATCCGGAT
