>Addgene plasmid #42915 | PCx34.7IL-pET42 | addgene partial sequence | sequence record 61314 | T7term 5'-GCTAGTTATTGCTCAGCGG-3'
TAGCAGCCTAGGTATTAATCAATTAGTGGTGGTGGTGGTGGTGGTGGTGCTCGAGTGCGGCCGCAAGCTT
GTCGACGGAGCTCGCCTGCAGGCGCGCCAAGGCCTGTACAGAATTCGGATCCGTTAGATCCCTTCTTGCC
GGCGAACCTTGGAGCTCTTCCCGTGGGTGAGGCCCCGCGGGGCGTTGGGGATCTCCTTCACCTCCAGGCA
GTCTGGTTCTTCCTTCCCTCCTCCGCCATCACCACCATGTTGAACTAAAATTCCATTAATGTTGCGGAGC
TTTCGAGCCCCGTCCCTTCCCCCGTAGTCCCTCTCCATTATGGGATAGAGAAAGGAGTAACGCCGGTCTT
TCTGCTTGGCCATAATCGCCATGGACCCGCGTCCCTCAATACCGGAGCCACCACCGGTACCCAGATCTGG
GCTGTCCATGTGCTGGCGTTCGAATTTAGCAGCAGCGGTTTCTTTCATACCAATTGCAGTACTACCGCGT
GGCACCAGACCCGCGGAGTGATGGTGATGGTGATGACCAGAACCACTAGTTGAACCATCCGATTTTGGAG
GATGGTCGCCACCACCAAACGTGGCTTGCCAGCCCTGCAAAGGCCATGCTATATACTTGCTGGATTTCAA
GTACTTATCAATTTGTGGGATAGCTTCAATACGTTTTTTAAAACAAACTAATTTTGGGAACGCATCCAGG
CACATTGGGTCCATGTATAAAACAACATCAAGAGCGTCATACAACATGAAGTCAGGATGGGTTACATGAT
CACCATTTAAATATGTTTTATGACATAAACGATCTTCGAACATTTTCAGCATTTCAGGTAGCTTGCTAAG
AAAATCAACTT
